Addgene plasmid #167869: NAX_CAGGS_CAS9_m4_KanR neo
Purpose: PiggyBac compatible plasmid expressing dCas9
Depositing lab: Alejandro Chavez & Nan Cher Yeo. Depositing organization: Columbia University. Publication: Generation and application of a versatile CRISPR toolkit for mammalian cell engineering. Nghi Dang , Alissa Lance-Byrne, Angela Tung, Xiaoge Guo, Ryan J Cecchi, Joanna Buchthal, Alejandro Chavez, Nan Cher Yeo. Synthetic Biology, Volume 6, Issue 1, 2021 10.1093/synbio/ysab033.
Backbone
  Vector backbone: pB-CAGGS
  Vector type: CRISPR
  Selectable markers: Neomycin (select with G418)
Growth in bacteria
  Bacterial resistance: Ampicillin, 100 μg/mL
  Growth temperature: 30°C
  Growth strain: NEB Stable
  Copy number: High Copy
Gene/Insert
  Gene/Insert name: dCas9
  Species: Synthetic
  Mutation: D10A, D839A, H840A, N863A
  Cloning method: Gibson Cloning
Terms and licenses: Academic/Nonprofit Terms; Industry Terms: Not Available to Industry
How to cite: NAX_CAGGS_CAS9_m4_KanR neo was a gift from Alejandro Chavez & Nan Cher Yeo (Addgene plasmid # 167869 ; http://n2t.net/addgene:167869 ; RRID:Addgene_167869)
