[The description below was written by a language model from this plasmid's Addgene catalogue record and pLannotate feature annotations shown in this document.]
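Description:
NAX_CAGGS_CAS9_m4_KanR neo is a PiggyBac-compatible mammalian expression plasmid built on the pB-CAGGS backbone and used to deliver a nuclease-dead Cas9 for CRISPR-based applications. In bacteria it is maintained through a high-copy ColE1/pUC-type origin with ampicillin selection (AmpR under its own bla promoter). An f1 origin and remnants of lac/lacZα cloning-vector sequence are also present. The annotated sequence is about 12.1 kb and is labelled a partial NGS result. The automated feature table does not call out the PiggyBac terminal repeats, so their positions cannot be confirmed from the annotation, although the catalogue entry describes the plasmid as transposon-compatible. Short matches to the lambda phage portal protein and a G-CSF destabilising element are probably incidental stuffer or annotation hits rather than functional parts.

The main payload is Cas9m4, the Streptococcus pyogenes Cas9 carrying D10A, D839A, H840A and N863A. These mutations abolish endonuclease activity while preserving guide-RNA-directed DNA binding. It is driven by the composite CAGGS promoter, made up of the CMV enhancer, the chicken β-actin promoter and a chimeric β-actin/β-globin intron, which gives strong constitutive expression in many mammalian cell types. Transcription ends at an HSV TK polyadenylation signal. Downstream, a separate cassette uses the EF-1α core promoter to express NeoR/KanR with an SV40 poly(A) signal, allowing G418 selection of mammalian cells.

Co-delivery with a PiggyBac transposase would be expected to integrate the cassette into the genome, yielding stable dCas9-expressing lines. No effector domain fused to dCas9 is annotated, and no guide RNA cassette is recorded, so guides would have to be supplied separately.
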