Features (pLannotate 1.2.2; 20 found; start..end, strand, type, name):
    149..1165    +  intron         chimeric intron: chimera between introns from chicken β-actin and rabbit β-globin
   1268..5371    +  CDS            Cas9m4: catalytically dead mutant of the Cas9 endonuclease from the Streptococcus pyogenes Type II CRISPR/Cas system RNA-guided DNA-binding protein that lacks endonuclease activity due to the mutations D10A, D839A, H840A, and N863A (Mali et al., 2013)
   5473..5521    +  polyA_signal   HSV TK poly(A) signal: herpes simplex virus thymidine kinase polyadenylation signal (Cole and Stacy, 1985)
   5753..5964    +  promoter       EF-1α core promoter: core promoter for human elongation factor EF-1α
   5980..6774    +  CDS            NeoR/KanR: aminoglycoside phosphotransferase from Tn5; aph(3')-II (or nptII); confers resistance to neomycin, kanamycin, and G418 (Geneticin®)
   6778..6899    +  polyA_signal   SV40 poly(A) signal: SV40 polyadenylation signal
   6917..7009    +  ncRNA          G-CSF SLDE: Accession: RF00183 - G-CSF factor stem-loop destabilising element (SLDE)
   7706..8173    +  CDS            B (fragment): PORTL_LAMBD - Experimental evidence at protein level: Swiss-Prot protein existence level 1. Forms the portal vertex of the capsid (PubMed:6228056, PubMed:6232391). This portal plays critical roles in head assembly, genome packaging, neck/tail attachment, and genome ejection (Probable). The portal protein multimerizes as a single ring-shaped homododecamer arranged around a central channel (PubMed:6232391). Binds to the terminase subunits to form the packaging machine (PubMed:7799432). From Escherichia phage lambda (Bacteriophage lambda).
   8209..8231    -  protein_bind   lac operator (fragment): The lac repressor binds to the lac operator to inhibit transcription in E. coli. This inhibition can be relieved by adding lactose or isopropyl-β-D-thiogalactopyranoside (IPTG). lac repressor encoded by lacI
   8235..8265    -  promoter       lac promoter: promoter for the E. coli lac operon
   8280..8301    -  protein_bind   CAP binding site: CAP binding activates transcription in the presence of cAMP. E. coli catabolite activator protein
   8314..8406    -  CDS            lacI (fragment): lac repressor; lacI; The lac repressor binds to the lac operator to inhibit transcription in E. coli. This inhibition can be relieved by adding lactose or isopropyl-β-D-thiogalactopyranoside (IPTG).
   8589..9177    -  rep_origin     ori: high-copy-number ColE1/pMB1/pBR322/pUC origin of replication
   9348..10208   -  CDS            AmpR: β-lactamase; bla; confers resistance to ampicillin, carbenicillin, and related antibiotics
  10209..10313   -  promoter       AmpR promoter: bla
  10366..10794   -  rep_origin     f1 ori (sequence partly withheld): f1 bacteriophage origin of replication; arrow indicates direction of (+) strand synthesis
  10799..10954   -  CDS            lacZα (fragment): LacZα fragment of β-galactosidase; lacZ fragment
  10956..11075   +  CDS            B (fragment): PORTL_LAMBD - Experimental evidence at protein level: Swiss-Prot protein existence level 1. Forms the portal vertex of the capsid (PubMed:6228056, PubMed:6232391). This portal plays critical roles in head assembly, genome packaging, neck/tail attachment, and genome ejection (Probable). The portal protein multimerizes as a single ring-shaped homododecamer arranged around a central channel (PubMed:6232391). Binds to the terminase subunits to form the packaging machine (PubMed:7799432). From Escherichia phage lambda (Bacteriophage lambda).
  11565..11944   +  enhancer       CMV enhancer: human cytomegalovirus immediate early enhancer
  11946..148     +  promoter       chicken β-actin promoter (across the origin): No description available
>Addgene plasmid #167869 | NAX_CAGGS_CAS9_m4_KanR neo | addgene full sequence | sequence record 354067 | Addgene Partial NGS Result
AGGCGGGGCGGGGCGGGGCGAGGGGCGGGGCGGGGCGAGGCGGAGAGGTGCGGCGGCAGCCAATCAGAGC
GGCGCGCTCCGAAAGTTTCCTTTTATGGCGAGGCGGCGGCGGCGGCGGCCCTATAAAAAGCGAAGCGCGC
GGCGGGCGGGAGTCGCTGCGCGCTGCCTTCGCCCCGTGCCCCGCTCCGCCGCCGCCTCGCGCCGCCCGCC
CCGGCTCTGACTGACCGCGTTACTCCCACAGGTGAGCGGGCGGGACGGCCCTTCTCCTCCGGGCTGTAAT
TAGCGCTTGGTTTAATGACGGCTTGTTTCTTTTCTGTGGCTGCGTGAAAGCCTTGAGGGGCTCCGGGAGG
GCCCTTTGTGCGGGGGGAGCGGCTCGGGGGGTGCGTGCGTGTGTGTGTGCGTGGGGAGCGCCGCGTGCGG
CTCCGCGCTGCCCGGCGGCTGTGAGCGCTGCGGGCGCGGCGCGGGGCTTTTTGCGCTCCGCAGTGTGCGC
GAGGGGAGCGCGGCCGGGGGCGGTGCCCCGCGGTGCGGGGGGGGCTGCGAGGGGAACAAAGGCTGCGTGC
GGGGTGTGTGCGTGGGGGGGTGAGCAGGGGGTGTGGGCGCGTCGGTCGGGCTGCAACCCCCCCTGCACCC
CCCTCCCCGAGTTGCTGAGCACGGCCCGGCTTCGGGTGCGGGGCTCCGTACGGGGCGTGGCGCGGGGCTC
GCCGTGCCGGGCGGGGGGTGGCGGCAGGTGGGGGTGCCGGGCGGGGCGGGGCCGCCTCGGGCCGGGGAGG
GCTCGGGGGAGGGGCGCGGCGGCCCCCGGAGCGCCGGCGGCTGTCGAGGCGCGGCGAGCCGCAGCCATTG
CCTTTTATGGTAATCGTGCGAGAGGGCGCAGGGACTTCCTTTGTCCCAAATCTGTGCGGAGCCGAAATCT
GGGAGGCGCCGCCGCACCCCCTCTAGCGGGCGCGGGGCGAAGCGGTGCGGCGCCGGCAGGAAGGAAATGG
GCGGGGAGGGCCTTCGTGCGTCGCCGCGCCGCCGTCCCCTTCTCCCTCTCCAGCCTCGGGGCTGTCCGCG
GGGGGACGGCTGCCTTCGGGGGGGACGGGGCAGGGCGGGGTTCGGCTTCTGGCGTGTGACCGGCGGCTCT
AGAGCCTCTGCTAACCATGTTCATGCCTTCTTCTTTTTCCTACAGCTCCTGGGCAACGTGCTGGTTATTG
TGCTGTCTCATCATTTTGGCAAAGAATCTAGATACCCTCGTAAAGGTCTAGAGCTAGCGGATCGAACCCT
TGCCACCATGGACAAGAAGTACTCCATTGGGCTCGCTATCGGCACAAACAGCGTCGGCTGGGCCGTCATT
ACGGACGAGTACAAGGTGCCGAGCAAAAAATTCAAAGTTCTGGGCAATACCGATCGCCACAGCATAAAGA
AGAACCTCATTGGCGCCCTCCTGTTCGACTCCGGGGAGACGGCCGAAGCCACGCGGCTCAAAAGAACAGC
ACGGCGCAGATATACCCGCAGAAAGAATCGGATCTGCTACCTGCAGGAGATCTTTAGTAATGAGATGGCT
AAGGTGGATGACTCTTTCTTCCATAGGCTGGAGGAGTCCTTTTTGGTGGAGGAGGATAAAAAGCACGAGC
GCCACCCAATCTTTGGCAATATCGTGGACGAGGTGGCGTACCATGAAAAGTACCCAACCATATATCATCT
GAGGAAGAAGCTTGTAGACAGTACTGATAAGGCTGACTTGCGGTTGATCTATCTCGCGCTGGCGCATATG
ATCAAATTTCGGGGACACTTCCTCATCGAGGGGGACCTGAACCCAGACAACAGCGATGTCGACAAACTCT
TTATCCAACTGGTTCAGACTTACAATCAGCTTTTCGAAGAGAACCCGATCAACGCATCCGGAGTTGACGC
CAAAGCAATCCTGAGCGCTAGGCTGTCCAAATCCCGGCGGCTCGAAAACCTCATCGCACAGCTCCCTGGG
GAGAAGAAGAACGGCCTGTTTGGTAATCTTATCGCCCTGTCACTCGGGCTGACCCCCAACTTTAAATCTA
ACTTCGACCTGGCCGAAGATGCCAAGCTTCAACTGAGCAAAGACACCTACGATGATGATCTCGACAATCT
GCTGGCCCAGATCGGCGACCAGTACGCAGACCTTTTTTTGGCGGCAAAGAACCTGTCAGACGCCATTCTG
CTGAGTGATATTCTGCGAGTGAACACGGAGATCACCAAAGCTCCGCTGAGCGCTAGTATGATCAAGCGCT
ATGATGAGCACCACCAAGACTTGACTTTGCTGAAGGCCCTTGTCAGACAGCAACTGCCTGAGAAGTACAA
GGAAATTTTCTTCGATCAGTCTAAAAATGGCTACGCCGGATACATTGACGGCGGAGCAAGCCAGGAGGAA
TTTTACAAATTTATTAAGCCCATCTTGGAAAAAATGGACGGCACCGAGGAGCTGCTGGTAAAGCTTAACA
GAGAAGATCTGTTGCGCAAACAGCGCACTTTCGACAATGGAAGCATCCCCCACCAGATTCACCTGGGCGA
ACTGCACGCTATCCTCAGGCGGCAAGAGGATTTCTACCCCTTTTTGAAAGATAACAGGGAAAAGATTGAG
AAAATCCTCACATTTCGGATACCCTACTATGTAGGCCCCCTCGCCCGGGGAAATTCCAGATTCGCGTGGA
TGACTCGCAAATCAGAAGAGACCATCACTCCCTGGAACTTCGAGGAAGTCGTGGATAAGGGGGCCTCTGC
CCAGTCCTTCATCGAAAGGATGACTAACTTTGATAAAAATCTGCCTAACGAAAAGGTGCTTCCTAAACAC
TCTCTGCTGTACGAGTACTTCACAGTTTATAACGAGCTCACCAAGGTCAAATACGTCACAGAAGGGATGA
GAAAGCCAGCATTCCTGTCTGGAGAGCAGAAGAAAGCTATCGTGGACCTCCTCTTCAAGACGAACCGGAA
AGTTACCGTGAAACAGCTCAAAGAAGACTATTTCAAAAAGATTGAATGTTTCGACTCTGTTGAAATCAGC
GGAGTGGAGGATCGCTTCAACGCATCCCTGGGAACGTATCACGATCTCCTGAAAATCATTAAAGACAAGG
ACTTCCTGGACAATGAGGAGAACGAGGACATTCTTGAGGACATTGTCCTCACCCTTACGTTGTTTGAAGA
TAGGGAGATGATTGAAGAACGCTTGAAAACTTACGCTCATCTCTTCGACGACAAAGTCATGAAACAGCTC
AAGAGGCGCCGATATACAGGATGGGGGCGGCTGTCAAGAAAACTGATCAATGGGATCCGAGACAAGCAGA
GTGGAAAGACAATCCTGGATTTTCTTAAGTCCGATGGATTTGCCAACCGGAACTTCATGCAGTTGATCCA
TGATGACTCTCTCACCTTTAAGGAGGACATCCAGAAAGCACAAGTTTCTGGCCAGGGGGACAGTCTTCAC
GAGCACATCGCTAATCTTGCAGGTAGCCCAGCTATCAAAAAGGGAATACTGCAGACCGTTAAGGTCGTGG
ATGAACTCGTCAAAGTAATGGGAAGGCATAAGCCCGAGAATATCGTTATCGAGATGGCCCGAGAGAACCA
AACTACCCAGAAGGGACAGAAGAACAGTAGGGAAAGGATGAAGAGGATTGAAGAGGGTATAAAAGAACTG
GGGTCCCAAATCCTTAAGGAACACCCAGTTGAAAACACCCAGCTTCAGAATGAGAAGCTCTACCTGTACT
ACCTGCAGAACGGCAGGGACATGTACGTGGATCAGGAACTGGACATCAATCGGCTCTCCGACTACGACGT
GGCTGCTATCGTGCCCCAGTCTTTTCTCAAAGATGATTCTATTGATAATAAAGTGTTGACAAGATCCGAT
AAAGCTAGAGGGAAGAGTGATAACGTCCCCTCAGAAGAAGTTGTCAAGAAAATGAAAAATTATTGGCGGC
AGCTGCTGAACGCCAAACTGATCACACAACGGAAGTTCGATAATCTGACTAAGGCTGAACGAGGTGGCCT
GTCTGAGTTGGATAAAGCCGGCTTCATCAAAAGGCAGCTTGTTGAGACACGCCAGATCACCAAGCACGTG
GCCCAAATTCTCGATTCACGCATGAACACCAAGTACGATGAAAATGACAAACTGATTCGAGAGGTGAAAG
TTATTACTCTGAAGTCTAAGCTGGTCTCAGATTTCAGAAAGGACTTTCAGTTTTATAAGGTGAGAGAGAT
CAACAATTACCACCATGCGCATGATGCCTACCTGAATGCAGTGGTAGGCACTGCACTTATCAAAAAATAT
CCCAAGCTTGAATCTGAATTTGTTTACGGAGACTATAAAGTGTACGATGTTAGGAAAATGATCGCAAAGT
CTGAGCAGGAAATAGGCAAGGCCACCGCTAAGTACTTCTTTTACAGCAATATTATGAATTTTTTCAAGAC
CGAGATTACACTGGCCAATGGAGAGATTCGGAAGCGACCACTTATCGAAACAAACGGAGAAACAGGAGAA
ATCGTGTGGGACAAGGGTAGGGATTTCGCGACAGTCCGGAAGGTCCTGTCCATGCCGCAGGTGAACATCG
TTAAAAAGACCGAAGTACAGACCGGAGGCTTCTCCAAGGAAAGTATCCTCCCGAAAAGGAACAGCGACAA
GCTGATCGCACGCAAAAAAGATTGGGACCCCAAGAAATACGGCGGATTCGATTCTCCTACAGTCGCTTAC
AGTGTACTGGTTGTGGCCAAAGTGGAGAAAGGGAAGTCTAAAAAACTCAAAAGCGTCAAGGAACTGCTGG
GCATCACAATCATGGAGCGATCAAGCTTCGAAAAAAACCCCATCGACTTTCTCGAGGCGAAAGGATATAA
AGAGGTCAAAAAAGACCTCATCATTAAGCTTCCCAAGTACTCTCTCTTTGAGCTTGAAAACGGCCGGAAA
CGAATGCTCGCTAGTGCGGGCGAGCTGCAGAAAGGTAACGAGCTGGCACTGCCCTCTAAATACGTTAATT
TCTTGTATCTGGCCAGCCACTATGAAAAGCTCAAAGGGTCTCCCGAAGATAATGAGCAGAAGCAGCTGTT
CGTGGAACAACACAAACACTACCTTGATGAGATCATCGAGCAAATAAGCGAATTCTCCAAAAGAGTGATC
CTCGCCGACGCTAACCTCGATAAGGTGCTTTCTGCTTACAATAAGCACAGGGATAAGCCCATCAGGGAGC
AGGCAGAAAACATTATCCACTTGTTTACTCTGACCAACTTGGGCGCGCCTGCAGCCTTCAAGTACTTCGA
CACCACCATAGACAGAAAGCGGTACACCTCTACAAAGGAGGTCCTGGACGCCACACTGATTCATCAGTCA
ATTACGGGGCTCTATGAAACAAGAATCGACCTCTCTCAGCTCGGTGGAGACAGCAGGGCTGACCCCAAGA
AGAAGAGGAAGGTGTGAGTTTAAACGGGGGAGGCTAACTGAAACACGGAAGGAGACAATACCGGAAGGAA
CCCGCGCTATGACGGCAATAAAAAGACAGAATAAAACGCACGGGTGTTGGGTCGTTTGTTCATAAACGCG
GGGTTCGGTCCCAGGGCTGGCACTCTGTCGATACCCCACCGAGACCCCATTGGGGCCAATACGCCCGCGT
TTCTTCCTTTTCCCCACCCCACCCCCCAAGTTCGGGTGAAGGCCCAGGGCTCGCAGCCAACGTCGGGGCG
GCAGGCCCTGCCATAGCAGATCTGCGAAATCGGATCCGCGGCCACACTGATTCTAGCTGCAGAGGCTCCG
GTGCCCGTCAGTGGGCAGAGCGCACATCGCCCACAGCCCCCGAGAAGTTGGGGGGAGGGGTCGGCAATTG
AACCGGTGCCTAGAGAAGGTGGCGCGGGGTAAACTGGGAAAGTGATGTCGTGTACTGGCTCCGCCTTTTT
CCCGAGGGTGGGGGAGAACCGTATATAAGTGCAGTAGTCGCCGTGAACGTTCTTTTTCGCAACGGGTTTG
CCGCCAGAACACAGGATCCTCGAGCCACCATGATTGAACAAGATGGATTGCACGCAGGTTCTCCGGCCGC
TTGGGTGGAGAGGCTATTCGGCTATGACTGGGCACAACAGACAATCGGCTGCTCTGATGCCGCCGTGTTC
CGGCTGTCAGCGCAGGGGCGCCCGGTTCTTTTTGTCAAGACCGACCTGTCCGGTGCCCTGAATGAACTGC
AAGACGAGGCAGCGCGGCTATCGTGGCTGGCCACGACGGGCGTTCCTTGCGCAGCTGTGCTCGACGTTGT
CACTGAAGCGGGAAGGGACTGGCTGCTATTGGGCGAAGTGCCGGGGCAGGATCTCCTGTCATCTCACCTT
GCTCCTGCCGAGAAAGTATCCATCATGGCTGATGCAATGCGGCGGCTGCATACGCTTGATCCGGCTACCT
GCCCATTCGACCACCAAGCGAAACATCGCATCGAGCGAGCACGTACTCGGATGGAAGCCGGTCTTGTCGA
TCAGGATGATCTGGACGAAGAGCATCAGGGGCTCGCGCCAGCCGAACTGTTCGCCAGGCTCAAGGCGAGC
ATGCCCGACGGCGAGGATCTCGTCGTGACCCATGGCGATGCCTGCTTGCCGAATATCATGGTGGAAAATG
GCCGCTTTTCTGGATTCATCGACTGTGGCCGGCTGGGTGTGGCGGACCGCTATCAGGACATAGCGTTGGC
TACCCGTGATATTGCTGAAGAGCTTGGCGGCGAATGGGCTGACCGCTTCCTCGTGCTTTACGGTATCGCC
GCTCCCGATTCGCAGCGCATCGCCTTCTATCGCCTTCTTGACGAGTTCTTCTGAGTTAACTTGTTTATTG
CAGCTTATAATGGTTACAAATAAAGCAATAGCATCACAAATTTCACAAATAAAGCATTTTTTTCACTGCA
TTCTAGTTGTGGTTTGTCCAAACTCATCAATGTATCTTATCATGTCTGGAATTGACTCAAATGATGTCAA
TTAGTCTATCAGAAGCTCATCTGGTCTCCCTTCCGGGGGACAAGACATCCCTGTTTAATATTTAAACAGC
AGTGTTCCCAAACTGGGTTCTTATATCCCTTGCTCTGGTCAACCAGGTTGCAGGGTTTCCTGTCCTCACA
GGAACGAAGTCCCTAAAGAAACAGTGGCAGCCAGGTTTAGCCCCGGAATTGACTGGATTCCTTTTTTAGG
GCCCATTGGTATGGCTTTTTCCCCGTATCCCCCCAGGTGTCTGCAGGCTCAAAGAGCAGCGAGAAGCGTT
CAGAGGAAAGCGATCCCGTGCCACCTTCCCCGTGCCCGGGCTGTCCCCGCACGCTGCCGGCTCGGGGATG
CGGGGGGAGCGCCGGACCGGAGCGGAGCCCCGGGCGGCTCGCTGCTGCCCCCTAGCGGGGGAGGGACGTA
ATTACATCCCTGGGGGCTTTGGGGGGGGGCTGTCCCTGATATCTATAACAAGAAAATATATATATAATAA
GTTATCACGTAAGTAGAACATGAAATAACAATATAATTATCGTATGAGTTAAATCTTAAAAGTCACGTAA
AAGATAATCATGCGTCATTTTGACTCACGCGGTCGTTATAGTTCAAAATCAGTGACACTTACCGCATTGA
CAAGCACGCCTCACGGGAGCTCCAAGCGGCGACTGAGATGTCCTAAATGCACAGCGACGGATTCGCGCTA
TTTAGAAAGAGAGAGCAATATTTCAAGAATGCATGCGTCAATTTTACGCAGACTATCTTTCTAGGGTTAA
TCTAGCTGCATCAGGATCATATCGTCGGGTCTTTTTTCCGGCTCAGTCATCGCCCAAGCTGGCGCTATCT
GGGCATCGGGGAGGAAGAAGCCCGTGCCTTTTCCCGCGAGGTTGAAGCGGCATGGAAAGAGTTTGCCGAG
GATGACTGCTGCTGCATTGACGTTGAGCGAAAACGCACGTTTACCATGATGATTCGGGAAGGTGTGGCCA
TGCACGCCTTTAACGGTGAACTGTTCGTTCAGGCCACCTGGGATACCAGTTCGTCGCGGCTTTTCCGGAC
ACAGTTCCGGATGGTCAGCCCGAAGCGCATCAGCAACCCGAACAATACCGGCGACAGCCGGAACTGCCGT
GCCGGTGTGCAGATTAATGACAGCGGTGCGGCGCTGGGATATTACGTCAGCGAGGACGGGTATCCTGGCT
GGATGCCGCAGAAATGGACATGGATACCCCGTGAGTTACCCGGCGGGCGCGCTTGGCGTAATCATGGTCA
TAGCTGTTTCCTGTGTGAAATTGTTATCCGCTCACAATTCCACACAACATACGAGCCGGAAGCATAAAGT
GTAAAGCCTGGGGTGCCTAATGAGTGAGCTAACTCACATTAATTGCGTTGCGCTCACTGCCCGCTTTCCA
GTCGGGAAACCTGTCGTGCCAGCTGCATTAATGAATCGGCCAACGCGCGGGGAGAGGCGGTTTGCGTATT
GGGCGCTCTTCCGCTTCCTCGCTCACTGACTCGCTGCGCTCGGTCGTTCGGCTGCGGCGAGCGGTATCAG
CTCACTCAAAGGCGGTAATACGGTTATCCACAGAATCAGGGGATAACGCAGGAAAGAACATGTGAGCAAA
AGGCCAGCAAAAGGCCAGGAACCGTAAAAAGGCCGCGTTGCTGGCGTTTTTCCATAGGCTCCGCCCCCCT
GACGAGCATCACAAAAATCGACGCTCAAGTCAGAGGTGGCGAAACCCGACAGGACTATAAAGATACCAGG
CGTTTCCCCCTGGAAGCTCCCTCGTGCGCTCTCCTGTTCCGACCCTGCCGCTTACCGGATACCTGTCCGC
CTTTCTCCCTTCGGGAAGCGTGGCGCTTTCTCATAGCTCACGCTGTAGGTATCTCAGTTCGGTGTAGGTC
GTTCGCTCCAAGCTGGGCTGTGTGCACGAACCCCCCGTTCAGCCCGACCGCTGCGCCTTATCCGGTAACT
ATCGTCTTGAGTCCAACCCGGTAAGACACGACTTATCGCCACTGGCAGCAGCCACTGGTAACAGGATTAG
CAGAGCGAGGTATGTAGGCGGTGCTACAGAGTTCTTGAAGTGGTGGCCTAACTACGGCTACACTAGAAGA
ACAGTATTTGGTATCTGCGCTCTGCTGAAGCCAGTTACCTTCGGAAAAAGAGTTGGTAGCTCTTGATCCG
GCAAACAAACCACCGCTGGTAGCGGTGGTTTTTTTGTTTGCAAGCAGCAGATTACGCGCAGAAAAAAAGG
ATCTCAAGAAGATCCTTTGATCTTTTCTACGGGGTCTGACGCTCAGTGGAACGAAAACTCACGTTAAGGG
ATTTTGGTCATGAGATTATCAAAAAGGATCTTCACCTAGATCCTTTTAAATTAAAAATGAAGTTTTAAAT
CAATCTAAAGTATATATGAGTAAACTTGGTCTGACAGTTACCAATGCTTAATCAGTGAGGCACCTATCTC
AGCGATCTGTCTATTTCGTTCATCCATAGTTGCCTGACTCCCCGTCGTGTAGATAACTACGATACGGGAG
GGCTTACCATCTGGCCCCAGTGCTGCAATGATACCGCGAGACCCACGCTCACCGGCTCCAGATTTATCAG
CAATAAACCAGCCAGCCGGAAGGGCCGAGCGCAGAAGTGGTCCTGCAACTTTATCCGCCTCCATCCAGTC
TATTAATTGTTGCCGGGAAGCTAGAGTAAGTAGTTCGCCAGTTAATAGTTTGCGCAACGTTGTTGCCATT
GCTACAGGCATCGTGGTGTCACGCTCGTCGTTTGGTATGGCTTCATTCAGCTCCGGTTCCCAACGATCAA
GGCGAGTTACATGATCCCCCATGTTGTGCAAAAAAGCGGTTAGCTCCTTCGGTCCTCCGATCGTTGTCAG
AAGTAAGTTGGCCGCAGTGTTATCACTCATGGTTATGGCAGCACTGCATAATTCTCTTACTGTCATGCCA
TCCGTAAGATGCTTTTCTGTGACTGGTGAGTACTCAACCAAGTCATTCTGAGAATAGTGTATGCGGCGAC
CGAGTTGCTCTTGCCCGGCGTCAATACGGGATAATACCGCGCCACATAGCAGAACTTTAAAAGTGCTCAT
CATTGGAAAACGTTCTTCGGGGCGAAAACTCTCAAGGATCTTACCGCTGTTGAGATCCAGTTCGATGTAA
CCCACTCGTGCACCCAACTGATCTTCAGCATCTTTTACTTTCACCAGCGTTTCTGGGTGAGCAAAAACAG
GAAGGCAAAATGCCGCAAAAAAGGGAATAAGGGCGACACGGAAATGTTGAATACTCATACTCTTCCTTTT
TCAATATTATTGAAGCATTTATCAGGGTTATTGTCTCATGAGCGGATACATATTTGAATGTATTTAGAAA
AATAAACAAATAGGGGTTCCGCGCACATTTCCCCGAAAAGTGCCACCTAAATTGTAAGCGTTAATATTTT
GTTAAAATTCGCGTTAAATTTTTGTTAAATCAGCTCATTTTTTAACCAATAGGCCGAAATCGGCAAAATC
CCTTATAAATCAAAAGAATAGACCGAGATAGGGT
[37 nt withheld, positions 10465-10501]
AAAGAACGTGGACTCCAACGTCAAAGG
[49 nt withheld, positions 10529-10577]
T
[91 nt withheld, positions 10579-10669]
G
[124 nt withheld, positions 10671-10794]
CCCATTCGCCATTCAGGCTGCGCAACTGTTGGGAAGGGCGATCGGTGCGGGCCTCTTCGCTATTACGCCA
GCTGGCGAAAGGGGGATGTGCTGCAAGGCGATTAAGTTGGGTAACGCCAGGGTTTTCCCAGTCACGACGT
TGTAAAACGACGGCCAGTGAGCGCGCCTCGTTCATTCACGTTTTTGAACCCGTGGAGGACGGGCAGACTC
GCGGTGCAAATGTGTTTTACAGCGTGATGGAGCAGATGAAGATGCTCGACACGCTGCAGAACACGCAGCT
AGATTAACCCTAGAAAGATAATCATATTGTGACGTACGTTAAAGATAATCATGTGTAAAATTGACGCATG
TGTTTTATCGGTCTGTATATCGAGGTTTATTTATTAATTTGAATAGATATTAAGTTTTATTATATTTACA
CTTACATACTAATAATAAATTCAACAAACAATTTATTTATGTTTATTTATTTATTAAAAAAAACAAAAAC
TCAAAATTTCTTCTATAAAGTAACAAAACTTTTATGAGGGACAGCCCCCCCCCAAAGCCCCCAGGGATGT
AATTACGTCCCTCCCCCGCTAGGGGGCAGCAGCGAGCCGCCCGGGGCTCCGCTCCGGTCCGGCGCTCCCC
CCGCATCCCCGAGCCGGCAGCGTGCGGGGACAGCCCGGGCACGGGGAAGGTGGCACGGGATCGCTTTCCT
CTGAACGCTTCTCGCTGCTCTTTGAGCCTGCAGACACCTGGGGGGATACGGGGAAAAGGCCTCCACGGCC
GACATTGATTATTGACTAGTTATTAATAGTAATCAATTACGGGGTCATTAGTTCATAGCCCATATATGGA
GTTCCGCGTTACATAACTTACGGTAAATGGCCCGCCTGGCTGACCGCCCAACGACCCCCGCCCATTGACG
TCAATAATGACGTATGTTCCCATAGTAACGCCAATAGGGACTTTCCATTGACGTCAATGGGTGGAGTATT
TACGGTAAACTGCCCACTTGGCAGTACATCAAGTGTATCATATGCCAAGTACGCCCCCTATTGACGTCAA
TGACGGTAAATGGCCCGCCTGGCATTATGCCCAGTACATGACCTTATGGGACTTTCCTACTTGGCAGTAC
ATCTACGTATTAGTCATCGCTATTACCATGGTCGAGGTGAGCCCCACGTTCTGCTTCACTCTCCCCATCT
CCCCCCCCTCCCCACCCCCAATTTTGTATTTATTTATTTTTTAATTATTTTGTGCAGCGATGGGGGCGGG
GGGGGGGGGGGGGGG
